Addgene plasmid #158541: PB-CuO-V5 CASC3 siRes 1-480 WT
Purpose: For PiggyBac-mediated integration of V5-tagged siRNA-resistant CASC3 1-480
Depositing lab: Niels Gehring. Depositing organization: Universitaet zu Koeln. Publication: CASC3 promotes transcriptome-wide activation of nonsense-mediated decay by the exon junction complex. Gerbracht JV, Boehm V, Britto-Borges T, Kallabis S, Wiederstein JL, Ciriello S, Aschemeier DU, Kruger M, Frese CK, Altmuller J, Dieterich C, Gehring NH. Nucleic Acids Res. 2020 Jul 4. pii: 5867419. doi: 10.1093/nar/gkaa564. PubMed 32621609.
Backbone
  Vector backbone: PB-Cuo-MCS-IRES-GFP-EF1α-CymR-Puro
  Backbone manufacturer: SBI
  Backbone size w/o insert (bp): 9509
  Total vector size (bp): 10989
  Vector type: Mammalian Expression
  Selectable markers: Puromycin
Growth in bacteria
  Bacterial resistance: Ampicillin, 100 μg/mL
  Growth temperature: 37°C
  Growth strain: DH5alpha
  Copy number: High Copy
Gene/Insert
  Gene/Insert name: CASC3; BTZ; MLN51
  Species: H. sapiens (human)
  Insert size (bp): 1443
  Mutation: Amino acids 1-480, C-terminal deletion
  Entrez Gene: CASC3 (a.k.a. BTZ, MLN51)
  Promoter: CMV
  Tag / fusion protein: V5 (N terminal on insert)
  Cloning method: Restriction Enzyme; 5′ cloning site Nhe (not destroyed); 3′ cloning site Not (not destroyed)
  Sequencing primers: 5′ CCGATCTGGCCATACACTTG; 3′ GCCCTCACATTGCCAAAAGA
Terms and licenses: Academic/Nonprofit Terms; Industry Terms: Not Available to Industry
How to cite: PB-CuO-V5 CASC3 siRes 1-480 WT was a gift from Niels Gehring (Addgene plasmid # 158541 ; http://n2t.net/addgene:158541 ; RRID:Addgene_158541)
