[The description below was written by a language model from this plasmid's Addgene catalogue record and pLannotate feature annotations shown in this document.]
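Description:
PB-CuO-V5 CASC3 siRes 1-480 WT is a mammalian expression plasmid of about 11 kb built on the commercial PB-Cuo-MCS-IRES-GFP-EF1α-CymR-Puro backbone, designed for PiggyBac transposase-mediated integration of a cumate-inducible cassette into the host cell genome. In bacteria it is maintained through a high-copy ColE1/pUC-type origin with ampicillin resistance, and it also carries an f1 origin. The PiggyBac terminal repeats implied by the backbone and stated purpose are not called out in the automated feature table. Several small annotated fragments (lambda B, adenoviral pTP, IgH signal sequence, 3xHA, lacZα/lacI remnants) look like partial matches to backbone sequence rather than functional parts.

The payload is human CASC3 (also known as BTZ or MLN51), truncated at the C terminus to amino acids 1-480. It is rendered siRNA-resistant, carries an N-terminal V5 tag, and was cloned between Nhe and Not sites. Transcription is driven by a CMV enhancer/promoter followed by a CuO operator and intron/splice elements. An EMCV IRES downstream of the insert allows co-translation of copGFP from the same transcript, so induced cells can be tracked by fluorescence. A second unit uses the EF-1α core promoter with an HTLV 5' LTR fragment to express the CymR repressor and puromycin N-acetyltransferase, ending in an SV40 poly(A) signal. CymR binds CuO and holds the CASC3 cassette off until cumate relieves the repression, while puromycin selects stable integrants.

The siRNA-resistant design suits rescue experiments in which endogenous CASC3 is knocked down and replaced with this truncated variant. The associated publication concerns the role of CASC3 in nonsense-mediated decay and the exon junction complex.
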