Features (pLannotate 1.2.2; 31 found; start..end, strand, type, name):
    306..469     +  promoter       CMV promoter (fragment): human cytomegalovirus (CMV) immediate early promoter
    486..519     +  promoter       minimal CMV promoter (fragment): human cytomegalovirus (CMV) immediate early promoter
    531..556     -  protein_bind   CuO (fragment): CymR-binding P2 operator sequence from the p-cmt operon of Pseudomonas putida (Mullick et al., 2006) CymR
    701..739     +  misc_feature   Ad SA (fragment): adenovirus major late transcript splice acceptor (Friedrich and Soriano, 1991)
    772..981     -  CDS            PTP (fragment): TERM_ADE02 - Experimental evidence at protein level: Swiss-Prot protein existence level 1. Protein covalently bound to the viral DNA that acts as a primer for viral genomic replication by DNA strand displacement. Assembles on the viral origin of replication in an initiation complex with viral polymerase, DBP, host NFIA and host POU2F1/OCT1. During initiation, the polymerase covalently couples the first dCTP with Ser- 580 of pTP. The terminal protein stimulates the template activity over 20 fold compared to protein-free templates. Neo-synthesized viral genomes are linked to two preterminal prot
   1012..1101    +  intron         chimeric intron (fragment): chimera between introns from adenovirus and immunoglobulin heavy chain genes
   1120..1166    +  CDS            IgH signal sequence (fragment): signal sequence from the mouse immunoglobulin heavy chain variable region
   1254..2693    +  CDS            CASC3 (fragment): CASC3_HUMAN - Also known as MLN51 From Homo sapiens (Human).
   2817..3279    +  misc_feature   IRES: internal ribosome entry site (IRES) of the encephalomyocarditis virus (EMCV)
   3327..3991    +  CDS            CopGFP (fragment): green fluorescent protein 2 from Pontellina plumata, also known as ppluGFP2 (Shagin et al., 2004)
   4112..4323    +  promoter       EF-1α core promoter: core promoter for human elongation factor EF-1α
   4336..4604    +  LTR            5' LTR (truncated): truncated 5' long terminal repeat (LTR) from human T-cell leukemia virus (HTLV) type 1
   4644..4670    +  CDS            3xHA (fragment): three tandem HA epitope tags
   4695..4735    +  CDS            IgH signal sequence (fragment): signal sequence from the mouse immunoglobulin heavy chain variable region
   4788..5396    +  CDS            CymR: cumate repressor (Mullick et al., 2006); cymR from Pseudomonas putida
   5493..6092    +  CDS            PuroR: puromycin N-acetyltransferase; pac from Streptomyces alboniger; confers resistance to puromycin
   6099..6126    +  misc_feature   WPRE (fragment): woodchuck hepatitis virus posttranscriptional regulatory element
   6139..6260    +  polyA_signal   SV40 poly(A) signal: SV40 polyadenylation signal
   6278..6370    +  ncRNA          G-CSF SLDE: Accession: RF00183 - G-CSF factor stem-loop destabilising element (SLDE)
   7067..7534    +  CDS            B (fragment): PORTL_LAMBD - Experimental evidence at protein level: Swiss-Prot protein existence level 1. Forms the portal vertex of the capsid (PubMed:6228056, PubMed:6232391). This portal plays critical roles in head assembly, genome packaging, neck/tail attachment, and genome ejection (Probable). The portal protein multimerizes as a single ring-shaped homododecamer arranged around a central channel (PubMed:6232391). Binds to the terminase subunits to form the packaging machine (PubMed:7799432). From Escherichia phage lambda (Bacteriophage lambda).
   7570..7592    -  protein_bind   lac operator (fragment): The lac repressor binds to the lac operator to inhibit transcription in E. coli. This inhibition can be relieved by adding lactose or isopropyl-β-D-thiogalactopyranoside (IPTG). lac repressor encoded by lacI
   7596..7626    -  promoter       lac promoter: promoter for the E. coli lac operon
   7641..7662    -  protein_bind   CAP binding site: CAP binding activates transcription in the presence of cAMP. E. coli catabolite activator protein
   7675..7767    -  CDS            lacI (fragment): lac repressor; lacI; The lac repressor binds to the lac operator to inhibit transcription in E. coli. This inhibition can be relieved by adding lactose or isopropyl-β-D-thiogalactopyranoside (IPTG).
   7950..8538    -  rep_origin     ori: high-copy-number ColE1/pMB1/pBR322/pUC origin of replication
   8709..9569    -  CDS            AmpR: β-lactamase; bla; confers resistance to ampicillin, carbenicillin, and related antibiotics
   9570..9674    -  promoter       AmpR promoter: bla
   9727..10155   -  rep_origin     f1 ori (sequence partly withheld): f1 bacteriophage origin of replication; arrow indicates direction of (+) strand synthesis
  10160..10315   -  CDS            lacZα (fragment): LacZα fragment of β-galactosidase; lacZ fragment
  10317..10436   +  CDS            B (fragment): PORTL_LAMBD - Experimental evidence at protein level: Swiss-Prot protein existence level 1. Forms the portal vertex of the capsid (PubMed:6228056, PubMed:6232391). This portal plays critical roles in head assembly, genome packaging, neck/tail attachment, and genome ejection (Probable). The portal protein multimerizes as a single ring-shaped homododecamer arranged around a central channel (PubMed:6232391). Binds to the terminase subunits to form the packaging machine (PubMed:7799432). From Escherichia phage lambda (Bacteriophage lambda).
  10927..304     +  enhancer       CMV enhancer (across the origin): human cytomegalovirus immediate early enhancer
>Addgene plasmid #158541 | PB-CuO-V5 CASC3 siRes 1-480 WT | addgene full sequence | sequence record 311552 | Addgene NGS Result
CGTTACATAACTTACGGTAAATGGCCCGCCTGGCTGACCGCCCAACGACCCCCGCCCATTGACGTCAATA
ATGACGTATGTTCCCATAGTAACGCCAATAGGGACTTTCCATTGACGTCAATGGGTGGAGTATTTACGGT
AAACTGCCCACTTGGCAGTACATCAAGTGTATCATATGCCAAGTCCGCCCCCTATTGACGTCAATGACGG
TAAATGGCCCGCCTGGCATTATGCCCAGTACATGACCTTACGGGACTTTCCTACTTGGCAGTACATCTAC
GTATTAGTCATCGCTATTACCATGGTGATGCGGTTTTGGCAGTACACCAATGGGCGTGGATAGCGGTTTG
ACTCACGGGGATTTCCAAGTCTCCACCCCATTGACGTCAATGGGAGTTTGTTTTGGCACCAAAATCAACG
GGACTTTCCAAAATGTCGTAATACCCCCGCCCCGTTGACGCAAATGGGCAAGCTTGCCGGGTCGAGGTAG
GCGTGTACGGTGGGAGGCCTATATAAGCAACCGGTATAATCAAACAGACCAGATTGTCTGTTTGTTACCG
GTGTTTAGTGAACCGGGCGCGCCTCATATCGCCTGGAGACGCCATCCACGCTGTTTTGACCTCCATAGAA
GACACCGGGACCGATCCAGCCTCCGCGGTCACTCTCTTCCGCATCGCTGTCTGCGAGGGCCAGCTGTTGG
GCTCGCGGTTGAGGACAAACTCTTCGCGGTCTTTCCAGTACTCTTGGATCGGAAACCCGTCGGCCTCCGA
ACGGTACTCCGCCACCGAGGGACCTGAGCGAGTCCGCATCGACCGGATCGGAAAACCTCTCGAGAAAGGC
GTCTAACCAGTCACAGTCGCAAGGTAGGCTGAGCACCGTGGCGGGCGGCAGCGGGTGGCGGTCGGGGTTG
TTTCTGGCGGAGGTGCTGCTGATGATGTAATTAAAGTAGGCGGTCTTGAGACGGCGGATGGTCGAGGTGA
GGTGTGGCAGGCTTGAGATCCAGCTGTTGGGGTGAGTACTCCCTCTCAAAAGCGGGCATTACTTCTGCGC
TAAGATTGTCAGTTTCCAAAAACGAGGAGGATTTGATATTCACCTGGCCCGATCTGGCCATACACTTGAG
TGACAATGACATCCACTTTGCCTTTCTCTCCACAGGTGTCCACTCCCAGGTCCAAGTTTGGTCTAGAGCT
AGCACCATGGGCAAGCCCATCCCTAACCCACTGCTGGGCCTGGACAGCACCCCACCTCTCGAGATGGCGG
ACCGGCGGCGGCAGCGCGCTTCGCAAGACACCGAGGACGAGGAATCTGGTGCTTCGGGCTCCGACAGCGG
CGGCTCCCCGTTGCGGGGAGGCGGGAGCTGCAGCGGTAGCGCCGGAGGCGGCGGCAGCGGCTCTCTGCCT
TCACAGCGCGGAGGCCGAACCGGGGCCCTTCATCTGCGGCGGGTGGAGAGCGGGGGCGCCAAGAGTGCTG
AGGAGTCGGAGTGTGAGAGTGAAGATGGCATTGAAGGTGATGCTGTTCTCTCGGATTATGAAAGTGCAGA
AGACTCGGAAGGTGAAGAAGGTGAATACAGTGAAGAGGAAAACTCCAAAGTGGAGCTGAAATCAGAAGCT
AATGATGCTGTTAATTCTTCAACAAAAGAAGAGAAGGGAGAAGAAAAGCCTGACACCAAAAGCACTGTGA
CTGGAGAGAGGCAAAGTGGGGACGGACAGGAGAGCACAGAGCCTGTGGAGAACAAAGTGGGTAAAAAGGG
CCCTAAGCATTTGGATGATGATGAAGATCGGAAGAATCCAGCATACATACCTCGGAAAGGGCTCTTCTTT
GAGCATGATCTTCGAGGGCAAACTCAGGAGGAGGAAGTCAGACCCAAGGGGCGTCAGCGAAAGCTATGGA
AGGATGAGGGTCGCTGGGAGCATGACAAGTTCCGGGAAGATGAGCAGGCCCCAAAGTCCCGACAGGAGCT
CATTGCTCTTTATGGTTATGACATTCGCTCAGCTCATAATCCAGACGATATTAAGCCAAGGCGGATCCGG
AAACCCCGATATGGGAGTCCTCCACAAAGAGATCCAAACTGGAACGGTGAGCGGCTAAACAAGTCTCATC
GCCACCAGGGTCTTGGGGGCACCCTACCACCAAGGACATTTATTAACAGGAATGCTGCAGGTACCGGCCG
TATGTCTGCACCCAGGAATTATTCCCGATCTGGGGGCTTCAAGGAAGGTCGTGCTGGTTTTAGGCCTGTG
GAAGCTGGTGGGCAGCATGGTGGCCGGTCTGGTGAGACTGTTAAGCATGAGATTAGTTACCGGTCACGGC
GCCTAGAGCAGACTTCTGTGAGGGATCCATCTCCAGAAGCAGATGCTCCAGTGCTTGGCAGTCCTGAGAA
GGAAGAGGCAGCCTCAGAGCCACCAGCTGCTGCTCCTGATGCTGCACCACCACCCCCTGATAGGCCCATT
GAGAAGAAATCCTATTCCCGGGCAAGAAGAACTCGAACCAAAGTTGGAGATGCAGTCAAGCTTGCAGAGG
AGGTGCCCCCTCCTCCTGAAGGACTGATTCCAGCACCTCCAGTCCCAGAAACCACCCCAACTCCACCTAC
TAAGACTGGGACCTGGGAAGCTCCGGTGGATTCTAGTACAAGTGGACTTGAGCAAGATGTGGCACAACTA
AATATAGCAGAACAGAATTGGAGTCCGGGGCAGTAAGCGGCCGCGCCCCTCTCCCTCCCCCCCCCCTAAC
GTTACTGGCCGAAGCCGCTTGGAATAAGGCCGGTGTGCGTTTGTCTATATGTTATTTTCCACCATATTGC
CGTCTTTTGGCAATGTGAGGGCCCGGAAACCTGGCCCTGTCTTCTTGACGAGCATTCCTAGGGGTCTTTC
CCCTCTCGCCAAAGGAATGCAAGGTCTGTTGAATGTCGTGAAGGAAGCAGTTCCTCTGGAAGCTTCTTGA
AGACAAACAACGTCTGTAGCGACCCTTTGCAGGCAGCGGAACCCCCCACCTGGCGACAGGTGCCTCTGCG
GCCAAAAGCCACGTGTATAAGATACACCTGCAAAGGCGGCACAACCCCAGTGCCACGTTGTGAGTTGGAT
AGTTGTGGAAAGAGTCAAATGGCTCTCCTCAAGCGTATTCAACAAGGGGCTGAAGGATGCCCAGAAGGTA
CCCCATTGTATGGGATCTGATCTGGGGCCTCGGTGCACATGCTTTACATGTGTTTAGTCGAGGTTAAAAA
AACGTCTAGGCCCCCCGAACCACGGGGACGTGGTTTTCCTTTGAAAAACACGATGATAATATGGCCACAA
CCATGGCGTCCGGAATGGAGAGCGACGAGAGCGGCCTGCCCGCCATGGAGATCGAGTGCCGCATCACCGG
CACCCTGAACGGCGTGGAGTTCGAGCTGGTGGGCGGCGGAGAGGGCACCCCCAAGCAGGGCCGCATGACC
AACAAGATGAAGAGCACCAAAGGCGCCCTGACCTTCAGCCCCTACCTGCTGAGCCACGTGATGGGCTACG
GCTTCTACCACTTCGGCACCTACCCCAGCGGCTACGAGAACCCCTTCCTGCACGCCATCAACAACGGCGG
CTACACCAACACCCGCATCGAGAAGTACGAGGACGGCGGCGTGCTGCACGTGAGCTTCAGCTACCGCTAC
GAGGCCGGCCGCGTGATCGGCGACTTCAAGGTGGTGGGCACCGGCTTCCCCGAGGACAGCGTGATCTTCA
CCGACAAGATCATCCGCAGCAACGCCACCGTGGAGCACCTGCACCCCATGGGCGATAACGTGCTGGTGGG
CAGCTTCGCCCGCACCTTCAGCCTGCGCGACGGCGGCTACTACAGCTTCGTGGTGGACAGCCACATGCAC
TTCAAGAGCGCCATCCACCCCAGCATCCTGCAGAACGGGGGCCCCATGTTCGCCTTCCGCCGCGTGGAGG
AGCTGCACAGCAACACCGAGCTGGGCATCGTGGAGTACCAGCACGCCTTCAAGACCCCCATCGCCTTCGC
CAGATCCCGCGCTCAGTCGTCCAATTCTGCCGTGGACGGCACCGCCGGACCCGGCTCCACCGGATCTCGC
TAGAGCTGAATCTAAGTCGACGGATCTGCGATCGCTCCGGTGCCCGTCAGTGGGCAGAGCGCACATCGCC
CACAGTCCCCGAGAAGTTGGGGGGAGGGGTCGGCAATTGAACGGGTGCCTAGAGAAGGTGGCGCGGGGTA
AACTGGGAAAGTGATGTCGTGTACTGGCTCCGCCTTTTTCCCGAGGGTGGGGGAGAACCGTATATAAGTG
CAGTAGTCGCCGTGAACGTTCTTTTTCGCAACGGGTTTGCCGCCAGAACACAGCTGAAGCTTCGAGGGGC
TCGCATCTCTCCTTCACGCGCCCGCCGCCCTACCTGAGGCCGCCATCCACGCCGGTTGAGTCGCGTTCTG
CCGCCTCCCGCCTGTGGTGCCTCCTGAACTGCGTCCGCCGTCTAGGTAAGTTTAAAGCTCAGGTCGAGAC
CGGGCCTTTGTCCGGCGCTCCCTTGGAGCCTACCTAGACTCAGCCGGCTCTCCACGCTTTGCCTGACCCT
GCTTGCTCAACTCTACGTCTTTGTTTCGTTTTCTGTTCTGCGCCGTTACAGATCCAAGCTGTGACCGGCG
CCTACTCTAGAGCCGCCATGGCTTACCCATACGATGTTCCAGATTACGCTAGTTTGGTGAGGCAGCAGAG
ACCGATGACATCCACTTTGCCTTTCTCTCCACAGGTGTCCACTCCCAGGTCCAAGTTTGGAAGATCTACC
ATGCCAAAGAGACCCAGACCCGTGATCATGAGTCCAAAGAGAAGAACACAGGCAGAGCGCGCAATGGAGA
CCCAGGGCAAGTTGATTGCAGCGGCCCTGGGGGTTTTACGGGAAAAAGGTTACGCGGGATTCCGGATCGC
AGATGTGCCCGGTGCTGCAGGTGTCTCGAGAGGAGCGCAGAGCCATCATTTCCCGACAAAGCTTGAGCTT
CTGCTTGCCACTTTTGAATGGCTTTACGAACAGATCACCGAACGCAGTCGGGCTCGATTAGCGAAATTGA
AGCCAGAGGATGACGTCATCCAGCAAATGCTGGACGACGCCGCCGAATTTTTCCTCGACGATGACTTCTC
TATCAGCCTTGATTTGATTGTGGCTGCCGACCGGGATCCAGCGTTACGCGAGGGTATTCAGCGCACGGTA
GAGAGGAATCGGTTTGTCGTCGAGGATATGTGGCTTGGTGTTCTGGTGAGCCGTGGTCTTTCGCGTGATG
ATGCAGAAGATATCCTTTGGTTGATATTCAATTCGGTGCGTGGGCTTGCTGTTCGTAGCCTATGGCAGAA
GGACAAAGAACGCTTTGAGCGTGTCAGGAACTCGACACTCGAAATTGCGCGAGAGCGGTACGCGAAATTC
AAGCGCGCGGCCAAACCCTCTGGCCGGTCTCTCTCTGTTCGAGAGGGCAGAGGAAGTCTTCTAACATGCG
GTGACGTGGAGGAGAATCCCGGCCCTGAATTCATGACCGAGTACAAGCCCACGGTGCGCCTCGCCACCCG
CGACGACGTCCCCAGGGCCGTACGCACCCTCGCCGCCGCGTTCGCCGACTACCCCGCCACGCGCCACACC
GTCGATCCGGACCGCCACATCGAGCGGGTCACCGAGCTGCAAGAACTCTTCCTCACGCGCGTCGGGCTCG
ACATCGGCAAGGTGTGGGTCGCGGACGACGGCGCCGCGGTGGCGGTCTGGACCACGCCGGAGAGCGTCGA
AGCGGGGGCGGTGTTCGCCGAGATCGGCCCGCGCATGGCCGAGTTGAGCGGTTCCCGGCTGGCCGCGCAG
CAACAGATGGAAGGCCTCCTGGCGCCGCACCGGCCCAAGGAGCCCGCGTGGTTCCTGGCCACCGTCGGCG
TCTCGCCCGACCACCAGGGCAAGGGTCTGGGCAGCGCCGTCGTGCTCCCCGGAGTGGAGGCGGCCGAGCG
CGCCGGGGTGCCCGCCTTCCTGGAGACCTCCGCGCCCCGCAACCTCCCCTTCTACGAGCGGCTCGGCTTC
ACCGTCACCGCCGACGTCGAGGTGCCCGAAGGACCGCGCACCTGGTGCATGACCCGCAAGCCCGGTGCCT
GAGTCGACAATCAACCTCTGGATTACAAAATTTGTGGTTAACTAACTAAACTTGTTTATTGCAGCTTATA
ATGGTTACAAATAAAGCAATAGCATCACAAATTTCACAAATAAAGCATTTTTTTCACTGCATTCTAGTTG
TGGTTTGTCCAAACTCATCAATGTATCTTATCATGTCTGGAATTGACTCAAATGATGTCAATTAGTCTAT
CAGAAGCTCATCTGGTCTCCCTTCCGGGGGACAAGACATCCCTGTTTAATATTTAAACAGCAGTGTTCCC
AAACTGGGTTCTTATATCCCTTGCTCTGGTCAACCAGGTTGCAGGGTTTCCTGTCCTCACAGGAACGAAG
TCCCTAAAGAAACAGTGGCAGCCAGGTTTAGCCCCGGAATTGACTGGATTCCTTTTTTAGGGCCCATTGG
TATGGCTTTTTCCCCGTATCCCCCCAGGTGTCTGCAGGCTCAAAGAGCAGCGAGAAGCGTTCAGAGGAAA
GCGATCCCGTGCCACCTTCCCCGTGCCCGGGCTGTCCCCGCACGCTGCCGGCTCGGGGATGCGGGGGGAG
CGCCGGACCGGAGCGGAGCCCCGGGCGGCTCGCTGCTGCCCCCTAGCGGGGGAGGGACGTAATTACATCC
CTGGGGGCTTTGGGGGGGGGCTGTCCCTGATATCTATAACAAGAAAATATATATATAATAAGTTATCACG
TAAGTAGAACATGAAATAACAATATAATTATCGTATGAGTTAAATCTTAAAAGTCACGTAAAAGATAATC
ATGCGTCATTTTGACTCACGCGGTCGTTATAGTTCAAAATCAGTGACACTTACCGCATTGACAAGCACGC
CTCACGGGAGCTCCAAGCGGCGACTGAGATGTCCTAAATGCACAGCGACGGATTCGCGCTATTTAGAAAG
AGAGAGCAATATTTCAAGAATGCATGCGTCAATTTTACGCAGACTATCTTTCTAGGGTTAATCTAGCTGC
ATCAGGATCATATCGTCGGGTCTTTTTTCCGGCTCAGTCATCGCCCAAGCTGGCGCTATCTGGGCATCGG
GGAGGAAGAAGCCCGTGCCTTTTCCCGCGAGGTTGAAGCGGCATGGAAAGAGTTTGCCGAGGATGACTGC
TGCTGCATTGACGTTGAGCGAAAACGCACGTTTACCATGATGATTCGGGAAGGTGTGGCCATGCACGCCT
TTAACGGTGAACTGTTCGTTCAGGCCACCTGGGATACCAGTTCGTCGCGGCTTTTCCGGACACAGTTCCG
GATGGTCAGCCCGAAGCGCATCAGCAACCCGAACAATACCGGCGACAGCCGGAACTGCCGTGCCGGTGTG
CAGATTAATGACAGCGGTGCGGCGCTGGGATATTACGTCAGCGAGGACGGGTATCCTGGCTGGATGCCGC
AGAAATGGACATGGATACCCCGTGAGTTACCCGGCGGGCGCGCTTGGCGTAATCATGGTCATAGCTGTTT
CCTGTGTGAAATTGTTATCCGCTCACAATTCCACACAACATACGAGCCGGAAGCATAAAGTGTAAAGCCT
GGGGTGCCTAATGAGTGAGCTAACTCACATTAATTGCGTTGCGCTCACTGCCCGCTTTCCAGTCGGGAAA
CCTGTCGTGCCAGCTGCATTAATGAATCGGCCAACGCGCGGGGAGAGGCGGTTTGCGTATTGGGCGCTCT
TCCGCTTCCTCGCTCACTGACTCGCTGCGCTCGGTCGTTCGGCTGCGGCGAGCGGTATCAGCTCACTCAA
AGGCGGTAATACGGTTATCCACAGAATCAGGGGATAACGCAGGAAAGAACATGTGAGCAAAAGGCCAGCA
AAAGGCCAGGAACCGTAAAAAGGCCGCGTTGCTGGCGTTTTTCCATAGGCTCCGCCCCCCTGACGAGCAT
CACAAAAATCGACGCTCAAGTCAGAGGTGGCGAAACCCGACAGGACTATAAAGATACCAGGCGTTTCCCC
CTGGAAGCTCCCTCGTGCGCTCTCCTGTTCCGACCCTGCCGCTTACCGGATACCTGTCCGCCTTTCTCCC
TTCGGGAAGCGTGGCGCTTTCTCATAGCTCACGCTGTAGGTATCTCAGTTCGGTGTAGGTCGTTCGCTCC
AAGCTGGGCTGTGTGCACGAACCCCCCGTTCAGCCCGACCGCTGCGCCTTATCCGGTAACTATCGTCTTG
AGTCCAACCCGGTAAGACACGACTTATCGCCACTGGCAGCAGCCACTGGTAACAGGATTAGCAGAGCGAG
GTATGTAGGCGGTGCTACAGAGTTCTTGAAGTGGTGGCCTAACTACGGCTACACTAGAAGAACAGTATTT
GGTATCTGCGCTCTGCTGAAGCCAGTTACCTTCGGAAAAAGAGTTGGTAGCTCTTGATCCGGCAAACAAA
CCACCGCTGGTAGCGGTGGTTTTTTTGTTTGCAAGCAGCAGATTACGCGCAGAAAAAAAGGATCTCAAGA
AGATCCTTTGATCTTTTCTACGGGGTCTGACGCTCAGTGGAACGAAAACTCACGTTAAGGGATTTTGGTC
ATGAGATTATCAAAAAGGATCTTCACCTAGATCCTTTTAAATTAAAAATGAAGTTTTAAATCAATCTAAA
GTATATATGAGTAAACTTGGTCTGACAGTTACCAATGCTTAATCAGTGAGGCACCTATCTCAGCGATCTG
TCTATTTCGTTCATCCATAGTTGCCTGACTCCCCGTCGTGTAGATAACTACGATACGGGAGGGCTTACCA
TCTGGCCCCAGTGCTGCAATGATACCGCGAGACCCACGCTCACCGGCTCCAGATTTATCAGCAATAAACC
AGCCAGCCGGAAGGGCCGAGCGCAGAAGTGGTCCTGCAACTTTATCCGCCTCCATCCAGTCTATTAATTG
TTGCCGGGAAGCTAGAGTAAGTAGTTCGCCAGTTAATAGTTTGCGCAACGTTGTTGCCATTGCTACAGGC
ATCGTGGTGTCACGCTCGTCGTTTGGTATGGCTTCATTCAGCTCCGGTTCCCAACGATCAAGGCGAGTTA
CATGATCCCCCATGTTGTGCAAAAAAGCGGTTAGCTCCTTCGGTCCTCCGATCGTTGTCAGAAGTAAGTT
GGCCGCAGTGTTATCACTCATGGTTATGGCAGCACTGCATAATTCTCTTACTGTCATGCCATCCGTAAGA
TGCTTTTCTGTGACTGGTGAGTACTCAACCAAGTCATTCTGAGAATAGTGTATGCGGCGACCGAGTTGCT
CTTGCCCGGCGTCAATACGGGATAATACCGCGCCACATAGCAGAACTTTAAAAGTGCTCATCATTGGAAA
ACGTTCTTCGGGGCGAAAACTCTCAAGGATCTTACCGCTGTTGAGATCCAGTTCGATGTAACCCACTCGT
GCACCCAACTGATCTTCAGCATCTTTTACTTTCACCAGCGTTTCTGGGTGAGCAAAAACAGGAAGGCAAA
ATGCCGCAAAAAAGGGAATAAGGGCGACACGGAAATGTTGAATACTCATACTCTTCCTTTTTCAATATTA
TTGAAGCATTTATCAGGGTTATTGTCTCATGAGCGGATACATATTTGAATGTATTTAGAAAAATAAACAA
ATAGGGGTTCCGCGCACATTTCCCCGAAAAGTGCCACCTAAATTGTAAGCGTTAATATTTTGTTAAAATT
CGCGTTAAATTTTTGTTAAATCAGCTCATTTTTTAACCAATAGGCCGAAATCGGCAAAATCCCTTATAAA
TCAAAAGAATAGACCGAGATAGGGT
[37 nt withheld, positions 9826-9862]
AAAGAACGTGGACTCCAACGTCAAAGG
[49 nt withheld, positions 9890-9938]
T
[91 nt withheld, positions 9940-10030]
G
[124 nt withheld, positions 10032-10155]
CCCATTCGCCATTCAGGCTGCGCAACTGTTGGGAAGGGCGATCGGTGCGGGCCTCTTCGCTATTACGCCA
GCTGGCGAAAGGGGGATGTGCTGCAAGGCGATTAAGTTGGGTAACGCCAGGGTTTTCCCAGTCACGACGT
TGTAAAACGACGGCCAGTGAGCGCGCCTCGTTCATTCACGTTTTTGAACCCGTGGAGGACGGGCAGACTC
GCGGTGCAAATGTGTTTTACAGCGTGATGGAGCAGATGAAGATGCTCGACACGCTGCAGAACACGCAGCT
AGATTAACCCTAGAAAGATAATCATATTGTGACGTACGTTAAAGATAATCATGTGTAAAATTGACGCATG
TGTTTTATCGGTCTGTATATCGAGGTTTATTTATTAATTTGAATAGATATTAAGTTTTATTATATTTACA
CTTACATACTAATAATAAATTCAACAAACAATTTATTTATGTTTATTTATTTATTAAAAAAAACAAAAAC
TCAAAATTTCTTCTATAAAGTAACAAAACTTTTATGAGGGACAGCCCCCCCCCAAAGCCCCCAGGGATGT
AATTACGTCCCTCCCCCGCTAGGGGGCAGCAGCGAGCCGCCCGGGGCTCCGCTCCGGTCCGGCGCTCCCC
CCGCATCCCCGAGCCGGCAGCGTGCGGGGACAGCCCGGGCACGGGGAAGGTGGCACGGGATCGCTTTCCT
CTGAACGCTTCTCGCTGCTCTTTGAGCCTGCAGACACCTGGGGGGATACGGGGAAAAGGCCTCCACGGCC
AGACTAGTTATTAATAGTAATCAATTACGGGGTCATTAGTTCATAGCCCATATATGGAGTTCCG
